Addgene plasmid #209031: pLCHKOv3-CD46 Ex3_1-As
Purpose: Lentiviral vector expressing U6 driven hybrid guide (hgRNA) targeting human CD46 Exon 3 for deletion using SpCas9 and AsCas12a nucleases (CHyMErA system)
Depositing lab: Thomas Gonatopoulos-Pournatzis. Depositing organization: National Cancer Institute (NCI). Publication: Genome-scale exon perturbation screens uncover exons critical for cell fitness. Xiao MS, Damodaran AP, Kumari B, Dickson E, Xing K, On TA, Parab N, King HE, Perez AR, Guiblet WM, Duncan G, Che A, Chari R, Andresson T, Vidigal JA, Weatheritt RJ, Aregger M, Gonatopoulos-Pournatzis T. Mol Cell. 2024 Jul 11;84(13):2553-2572.e19. doi: 10.1016/j.molcel.2024.05.024. Epub 2024 Jun 24. PubMed 38917794.
Backbone
  Vector backbone: pLCHKOv3
  Vector type: Mammalian Expression, Lentiviral, CRISPR
  Selectable markers: Puromycin
Growth in bacteria
  Bacterial resistance: Ampicillin, 100 μg/mL
  Growth temperature: 30°C
  Growth strain: ccdB Survival
  Copy number: High Copy
Gene/Insert
  Gene/Insert name: hgRNA for deletion of CD46 Exon 3 with SpCas9 tracrRNAv1 & AsCas12a DR
  gRNA/shRNA sequence: GAAAATCATCATCACCGTAGGTTTCAGAGCTATGCTGGAAACAGCATAGCAAGTTGAAATAAGGCTAGTCCGTTATCAACTTGAAAAAGTGGCACCGAGTCGGTGCTAATTTCTACTCTTGTAGATCAGGAATGCTTAAGAAGAGAAGC
  Species: Synthetic
  Promoter: U6
  Cloning method: Restriction Enzyme; 5′ cloning site Unknown (unknown if destroyed)
  Sequencing primers: 5′ GACTATCATATGCTTACCGT
Terms and licenses: Academic/Nonprofit Terms; Industry Terms: Not Available to Industry
How to cite: pLCHKOv3-CD46 Ex3_1-As was a gift from Thomas Gonatopoulos-Pournatzis (Addgene plasmid # 209031 ; http://n2t.net/addgene:209031 ; RRID:Addgene_209031)
