[The description below was written by a language model from this plasmid's Addgene catalogue record and pLannotate feature annotations shown in this document.]
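Description:
pLCHKOv3-CD46 Ex3_1-As is a third-generation-style, self-inactivating lentiviral CRISPR vector built on the pLCHKOv3 backbone. It expresses a single hybrid guide RNA (hgRNA) for the CHyMErA system, in which SpCas9 and AsCas12a are used together. The 7.7 kb plasmid is maintained in E. coli through a high-copy ColE1/pUC-type origin and β-lactamase (ampicillin resistance). It also carries an f1 origin and residual lac, T7 and T3 elements from the cloning backbone. The viral genome is transcribed from an RSV promoter fused to a truncated HIV-1 5' LTR. It contains the Ψ packaging signal with a gag fragment, the RRE for Rev-dependent export, cPPT/CTS, WPRE and a ΔU3 3' LTR, followed by an SV40 poly(A) signal and SV40 origin. The plasmid encodes no nuclease and no packaging functions, so these must be supplied separately.

The payload is a human U6 (RNA polymerase III) promoter driving the hgRNA. In the feature table, the U6 promoter and the tracrRNA fragment lie on the opposite strand to the rest of the lentiviral cassette. The transcript joins a Cas9 spacer and SpCas9 tracrRNA scaffold (version 1) to an AsCas12a direct repeat and a Cas12a spacer. Cas12a's own RNA-processing activity can cut at the direct repeat, releasing two functional guides. According to the record, the pair is designed to delete exon 3 of human CD46. A separate hPGK promoter drives puromycin N-acetyltransferase, which allows selection of transduced mammalian cells. The construct comes from work on genome-scale exon perturbation screens and suits targeted exon-deletion experiments in cells that express both nucleases.
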