Features (pLannotate 1.2.2; 27 found; start..end, strand, type, name):
      7..507     +  promoter       hPGK promoter: human phosphoglycerate kinase 1 promoter
    529..1128    +  CDS            PuroR (fragment): puromycin N-acetyltransferase; pac from Streptomyces; confers resistance to puromycin
   1144..1732    +  misc_feature   WPRE: woodchuck hepatitis virus posttranscriptional regulatory element
   1783..1802    +  misc_feature   cPPT/CTS (fragment): central polypurine tract and central termination sequence of HIV-1
   1804..2037    +  LTR            3' LTR (ΔU3): self-inactivating 3' long terminal repeat (LTR) from HIV-1
   2115..2236    +  polyA_signal   SV40 poly(A) signal: SV40 polyadenylation signal
   2276..2411    +  rep_origin     SV40 ori: SV40 origin of replication
   2432..2450    -  promoter       T7 promoter: promoter for bacteriophage T7 RNA polymerase
   2458..2613    +  CDS            lacZα (fragment): LacZα fragment of β-galactosidase; lacZ fragment
   2618..3046    +  rep_origin     f1 ori (sequence partly withheld): f1 bacteriophage origin of replication; arrow indicates direction of (+) strand synthesis
   3099..3203    +  promoter       AmpR promoter: bla
   3204..4064    +  CDS            AmpR: β-lactamase; bla; confers resistance to ampicillin, carbenicillin, and related antibiotics
   4235..4823    +  rep_origin     ori: high-copy-number ColE1/pMB1/pBR322/pUC origin of replication
   5006..5098    +  CDS            lacI (fragment): lac repressor; lacI; The lac repressor binds to the lac operator to inhibit transcription in E. coli. This inhibition can be relieved by adding lactose or isopropyl-β-D-thiogalactopyranoside (IPTG).
   5111..5132    +  protein_bind   CAP binding site: CAP binding activates transcription in the presence of cAMP. E. coli catabolite activator protein
   5147..5177    +  promoter       lac promoter: promoter for the E. coli lac operon
   5185..5201    +  protein_bind   lac operator: The lac repressor binds to the lac operator to inhibit transcription in E. coli. This inhibition can be relieved by adding lactose or isopropyl-β-D-thiogalactopyranoside (IPTG). lac repressor encoded by lacI
   5246..5264    +  promoter       T3 promoter: promoter for bacteriophage T3 RNA polymerase
   5292..5518    +  promoter       RSV promoter: Rous sarcoma virus enhancer/promoter
   5519..5699    +  LTR            5' LTR (truncated): truncated 5' long terminal repeat (LTR) from HIV-1
   5746..5871    +  misc_feature   HIV-1 Ψ: packaging signal of human immunodeficiency virus type 1
   5855..6218    +  CDS            HIV-1 gag (fragment): gag protein from human immunodeficiency virus 1; gag
   6364..6597    +  misc_feature   RRE: The Rev response element (RRE) of HIV-1 allows for Rev-dependent mRNA export from the nucleus to the cytoplasm.
   6974..7000    +  CDS            Rev (fragment): human immunodeficiency virus 1 (HIV-1) Rev protein; rev; enhances nuclear export of unspliced and incompletely spliced viral mRNAs
   7085..7152    -  misc_RNA       tracrRNA (fragment): trans-activating CRISPR RNA for the Streptococcus pyogenes CRISPR/Cas9 system
   7200..7440    -  promoter       U6 promoter: RNA polymerase III promoter for human U6 snRNA
   7482..7599    +  misc_feature   cPPT/CTS: central polypurine tract and central termination sequence of HIV-1
>Addgene plasmid #209031 | pLCHKOv3-CD46 Ex3_1-As | addgene full sequence | sequence record 414800 | Addgene NGS Result
CCCGGGTTGCGCCTTTTCCAAGGCAGCCCTGGGTTTGCGCAGGGACGCGGCTGCTCTGGGCGTGGTTCCG
GGAAACGCAGCGGCGCCGACCCTGGGTCTCGCACATTCTTCACGTCCGTTCGCAGCGTCACCCGGATCTT
CGCCGCTACCCTTGTGGGCCCCCCGGCGACGCTTCCTGCTCCGCCCCTAAGTCGGGAAGGTTCCTTGCGG
TTCGCGGCGTGCCGGACGTGACAAACGGAAGCCGCAGCTCACACTAGTACCCTCGCAGACGGACAGCGCC
AGGGAGCAATGGCAGCGCGCCGACCGCGATGGGCTGTGGCCAATAGCGGCTGCTCAGCAGGGCGCGCCGA
GAGCAGCGGCCGGGAAGGGGCGGTGCGGGAGGCGGGGTGTGGGGCGGTAGTGTGGGCCCTGTTCCTGCCC
GCGCGGTGTTCCGCATTCTGCAAGCCTCCGGAGCGCACGTCGGCAGTCGGCTCCCTCGTTGACCGAATCA
CCGACCTCTCTCCCCAGGGGGATCCACCGGAGCTTACCATGACCGAGTACAAGCCCACGGTGCGCCTCGC
CACCCGCGACGACGTCCCCAGGGCCGTACGCACCCTCGCCGCCGCGTTCGCCGACTACCCCGCCACGCGC
CACACCGTCGATCCGGACCGCCACATCGAGCGGGTCACCGAGCTGCAAGAACTCTTCCTCACGCGCGTCG
GGCTCGACATCGGCAAGGTGTGGGTCGCGGACGACGGCGCCGCCGTGGCGGTCTGGACCACGCCGGAGAG
CGTCGAAGCGGGGGCGGTGTTCGCCGAGATCGGCCCGCGCATGGCCGAGTTGAGCGGTTCCCGGCTGGCC
GCGCAGCAACAGATGGAAGGCCTCCTGGCGCCGCACCGGCCCAAGGAGCCCGCGTGGTTCCTGGCCACCG
TCGGTGTTTCGCCCGACCACCAGGGCAAGGGTCTGGGCAGCGCCGTCGTGCTCCCCGGAGTGGAGGCGGC
CGAGCGCGCCGGGGTGCCCGCCTTCCTGGAGACCTCCGCGCCCCGCAACCTCCCCTTCTACGAGCGGCTC
GGCTTCACCGTCACCGCCGACGTCGAGGTGCCCGAAGGACCGCGCACCTGGTGCATGACCCGCAAGCCCG
GTGCCTGAACGCGTTAAGTCGACAATCAACCTCTGGATTACAAAATTTGTGAAAGATTGACTGGTATTCT
TAACTATGTTGCTCCTTTTACGCTATGTGGATACGCTGCTTTAATGCCTTTGTATCATGCTATTGCTTCC
CGTATGGCTTTCATTTTCTCCTCCTTGTATAAATCCTGGTTGCTGTCTCTTTATGAGGAGTTGTGGCCCG
TTGTCAGGCAACGTGGCGTGGTGTGCACTGTGTTTGCTGACGCAACCCCCACTGGTTGGGGCATTGCCAC
CACCTGTCAGCTCCTTTCCGGGACTTTCGCTTTCCCCCTCCCTATTGCCACGGCGGAACTCATCGCCGCC
TGCCTTGCCCGCTGCTGGACAGGGGCTCGGCTGTTGGGCACTGACAATTCCGTGGTGTTGTCGGGGAAAT
CATCGTCCTTTCCTTGGCTGCTCGCCTGTGTTGCCACCTGGATTCTGCGCGGGACGTCCTTCTGCTACGT
CCCTTCGGCCCTCAATCCAGCGGACCTTCCTTCCCGCGGCCTGCTGCCGGCTCTGCGGCCTCTTCCGCGT
CTTCGCCTTCGCCCTCAGACGAGTCGGATCTCCCTTTGGGCCGCCTCCCCGCGTCGACTTTAAGACCAAT
GACTTACAAGGCAGCTGTAGATCTTAGCCACTTTTTAAAAGAAAAGGGGGGACTGGAAGGGCTAATTCAC
TCCCAACGAAGACAAGATCTGCTTTTTGCTTGTACTGGGTCTCTCTGGTTAGACCAGATCTGAGCCTGGG
AGCTCTCTGGCTAACTAGGGAACCCACTGCTTAAGCCTCAATAAAGCTTGCCTTGAGTGCTTCAAGTAGT
GTGTGCCCGTCTGTTGTGTGACTCTGGTAACTAGAGATCCCTCAGACCCTTTTAGTCAGTGTGGAAAATC
TCTAGCAGTACGTATAGTAGTTCATGTCATCTTATTATTCAGTATTTATAACTTGCAAAGAAATGAATAT
CAGAGAGTGAGAGGAACTTGTTTATTGCAGCTTATAATGGTTACAAATAAAGCAATAGCATCACAAATTT
CACAAATAAAGCATTTTTTTCACTGCATTCTAGTTGTGGTTTGTCCAAACTCATCAATGTATCTTATCAT
GTCTGGCTCTAGCTATCCCGCCCCTAACTCCGCCCATCCCGCCCCTAACTCCGCCCAGTTCCGCCCATTC
TCCGCCCCATGGCTGACTAATTTTTTTTATTTATGCAGAGGCCGAGGCCGCCTCGGCCTCTGAGCTATTC
CAGAAGTAGTGAGGAGGCTTTTTTGGAGGCCTAGGGACGTACCCAATTCGCCCTATAGTGAGTCGTATTA
CGCGCGCTCACTGGCCGTCGTTTTACAACGTCGTGACTGGGAAAACCCTGGCGTTACCCAACTTAATCGC
CTTGCAGCACATCCCCCTTTCGCCAGCTGGCGTAATAGCGAAGAGGCCCGCACCGATCGCCCTTCCCAAC
AGTTGCGCAGCCTGAATGGCGAATGGG
[124 nt withheld, positions 2618-2741]
C
[91 nt withheld, positions 2743-2833]
A
[49 nt withheld, positions 2835-2883]
CCTTTGACGTTGGAGTCCACGTTCTTT
[37 nt withheld, positions 2911-2947]
ACCCTATCTCGGTCTATTCTTTTGATTTATAAGGGATTTTGCCGATTTCGGCCTATTGGTTAAAAAATGA
GCTGATTTAACAAAAATTTAACGCGAATTTTAACAAAATATTAACGCTTACAATTTAGGTGGCACTTTTC
GGGGAAATGTGCGCGGAACCCCTATTTGTTTATTTTTCTAAATACATTCAAATATGTATCCGCTCATGAG
ACAATAACCCTGATAAATGCTTCAATAATATTGAAAAAGGAAGAGTATGAGTATTCAACATTTCCGTGTC
GCCCTTATTCCCTTTTTTGCGGCATTTTGCCTTCCTGTTTTTGCTCACCCAGAAACGCTGGTGAAAGTAA
AAGATGCTGAAGATCAGTTGGGTGCACGAGTGGGTTACATCGAACTGGATCTCAACAGCGGTAAGATCCT
TGAGAGTTTTCGCCCCGAAGAACGTTTTCCAATGATGAGCACTTTTAAAGTTCTGCTATGTGGCGCGGTA
TTATCCCGTATTGACGCCGGGCAAGAGCAACTCGGTCGCCGCATACACTATTCTCAGAATGACTTGGTTG
AGTACTCACCAGTCACAGAAAAGCATCTTACGGATGGCATGACAGTAAGAGAATTATGCAGTGCTGCCAT
AACCATGAGTGATAACACTGCGGCCAACTTACTTCTGACAACGATCGGAGGACCGAAGGAGCTAACCGCT
TTTTTGCACAACATGGGGGATCATGTAACTCGCCTTGATCGTTGGGAACCGGAGCTGAATGAAGCCATAC
CAAACGACGAGCGTGACACCACGATGCCTGTAGCAATGGCAACAACGTTGCGCAAACTATTAACTGGCGA
ACTACTTACTCTAGCTTCCCGGCAACAATTAATAGACTGGATGGAGGCGGATAAAGTTGCAGGACCACTT
CTGCGCTCGGCCCTTCCGGCTGGCTGGTTTATTGCTGATAAATCTGGAGCCGGTGAGCGTGGGTCTCGCG
GTATCATTGCAGCACTGGGGCCAGATGGTAAGCCCTCCCGTATCGTAGTTATCTACACGACGGGGAGTCA
GGCAACTATGGATGAACGAAATAGACAGATCGCTGAGATAGGTGCCTCACTGATTAAGCATTGGTAACTG
TCAGACCAAGTTTACTCATATATACTTTAGATTGATTTAAAACTTCATTTTTAATTTAAAAGGATCTAGG
TGAAGATCCTTTTTGATAATCTCATGACCAAAATCCCTTAACGTGAGTTTTCGTTCCACTGAGCGTCAGA
CCCCGTAGAAAAGATCAAAGGATCTTCTTGAGATCCTTTTTTTCTGCGCGTAATCTGCTGCTTGCAAACA
AAAAAACCACCGCTACCAGCGGTGGTTTGTTTGCCGGATCAAGAGCTACCAACTCTTTTTCCGAAGGTAA
CTGGCTTCAGCAGAGCGCAGATACCAAATACTGTTCTTCTAGTGTAGCCGTAGTTAGGCCACCACTTCAA
GAACTCTGTAGCACCGCCTACATACCTCGCTCTGCTAATCCTGTTACCAGTGGCTGCTGCCAGTGGCGAT
AAGTCGTGTCTTACCGGGTTGGACTCAAGACGATAGTTACCGGATAAGGCGCAGCGGTCGGGCTGAACGG
GGGGTTCGTGCACACAGCCCAGCTTGGAGCGAACGACCTACACCGAACTGAGATACCTACAGCGTGAGCT
ATGAGAAAGCGCCACGCTTCCCGAAGGGAGAAAGGCGGACAGGTATCCGGTAAGCGGCAGGGTCGGAACA
GGAGAGCGCACGAGGGAGCTTCCAGGGGGAAACGCCTGGTATCTTTATAGTCCTGTCGGGTTTCGCCACC
TCTGACTTGAGCGTCGATTTTTGTGATGCTCGTCAGGGGGGCGGAGCCTATGGAAAAACGCCAGCAACGC
GGCCTTTTTACGGTTCCTGGCCTTTTGCTGGCCTTTTGCTCACATGTTCTTTCCTGCGTTATCCCCTGAT
TCTGTGGATAACCGTATTACCGCCTTTGAGTGAGCTGATACCGCTCGCCGCAGCCGAACGACCGAGCGCA
GCGAGTCAGTGAGCGAGGAAGCGGAAGAGCGCCCAATACGCAAACCGCCTCTCCCCGCGCGTTGGCCGAT
TCATTAATGCAGCTGGCACGACAGGTTTCCCGACTGGAAAGCGGGCAGTGAGCGCAACGCAATTAATGTG
AGTTAGCTCACTCATTAGGCACCCCAGGCTTTACACTTTATGCTTCCGGCTCGTATGTTGTGTGGAATTG
TGAGCGGATAACAATTTCACACAGGAAACAGCTATGACCATGATTACGCCAAGCGCGCAATTAACCCTCA
CTAAAGGGAACAAAAGCTGGAGCTGCAAGCTTAATGTAGTCTTATGCAATACTCTTGTAGTCTTGCAACA
TGGTAACGATGAGTTAGCAACATGCCTTACAAGGAGAGAAAAAGCACCGTGCATGCCGATTGGTGGAAGT
AAGGTGGTACGATCGTGCCTTATTAGGAAGGCAACAGACGGGTCTGACATGGATTGGACGAACCACTGAA
TTGCCGCATTGCAGAGATATTGTATTTAAGTGCCTAGCTCGATACATAAACGGGTCTCTCTGGTTAGACC
AGATCTGAGCCTGGGAGCTCTCTGGCTAACTAGGGAACCCACTGCTTAAGCCTCAATAAAGCTTGCCTTG
AGTGCTTCAAGTAGTGTGTGCCCGTCTGTTGTGTGACTCTGGTAACTAGAGATCCCTCAGACCCTTTTAG
TCAGTGTGGAAAATCTCTAGCAGTGGCGCCCGAACAGGGACTTGAAAGCGAAAGGGAAACCAGAGGAGCT
CTCTCGACGCAGGACTCGGCTTGCTGAAGCGCGCACGGCAAGAGGCGAGGGGCGGCGACTGGTGAGTACG
CCAAAAATTTTGACTAGCGGAGGCTAGAAGGAGAGAGATGGGTGCGAGAGCGTCAGTATTAAGCGGGGGA
GAATTAGATCGCGATGGGAAAAAATTCGGTTAAGGCCAGGGGGAAAGAAAAAATATAAATTAAAACATAT
AGTATGGGCAAGCAGGGAGCTAGAACGATTCGCAGTTAATCCTGGCCTGTTAGAAACATCAGAAGGCTGT
AGACAAATACTGGGACAGCTACAACCATCCCTTCAGACAGGATCAGAAGAACTTAGATCATTATATAATA
CAGTAGCAACCCTCTATTGTGTGCATCAAAGGATAGAGATAAAAGACACCAAGGAAGCTTTAGACAAGAT
AGAGGAAGAGCAAAACAAAAGTAAGACCACCGCACAGCAAGCGGCCGCTGATCTTCAGACCTGGAGGAGG
AGATATGAGGGACAATTGGAGAAGTGAATTATATAAATATAAAGTAGTAAAAATTGAACCATTAGGAGTA
GCACCCACCAAGGCAAAGAGAAGAGTGGTGCAGAGAGAAAAAAGAGCAGTGGGAATAGGAGCTTTGTTCC
TTGGGTTCTTGGGAGCAGCAGGAAGCACTATGGGCGCAGCGTCAATGACGCTGACGGTACAGGCCAGACA
ATTATTGTCTGGTATAGTGCAGCAGCAGAACAATTTGCTGAGGGCTATTGAGGCGCAACAGCATCTGTTG
CAACTCACAGTCTGGGGCATCAAGCAGCTCCAGGCAAGAATCCTGGCTGTGGAAAGATACCTAAAGGATC
AACAGCTCCTGGGGATTTGGGGTTGCTCTGGAAAACTCATTTGCACCACTGCTGTGCCTTGGAATGCTAG
TTGGAGTAATAAATCTCTGGAACAGATTTGGAATCACACGACCTGGATGGAGTGGGACAGAGAAATTAAC
AATTACACAAGCTTAATACACTCCTTAATTGAAGAATCGCAAAACCAGCAAGAAAAGAATGAACAAGAAT
TATTGGAATTAGATAAATGGGCAAGTTTGTGGAATTGGTTTAACATAACAAATTGGCTGTGGTATATAAA
ATTATTCATAATGATAGTAGGAGGCTTGGTAGGTTTAAGAATAGTTTTTGCTGTACTTTCTATAGTGAAT
AGAGTTAGGCAGGGATATTCACCATTATCGTTTCAGACCCACCTCCCAACCCCGAGGGGACCCTGCAGGA
TTTAAATCCGAGGGGACCCAGAGAATTCAAAAAAGCTTCTCTTCTTAAGCATTCCTGATCTACAAGAGTA
GAAATTAGCACCGACTCGGTGCCACTTTTTCAAGTTGATAACGGACTAGCCTTATTTCAACTTGCTATGC
TGTTTCCAGCATAGCTCTGAAACCTACGGTGATGATGATTTTCCGGTACCTCGTCCTTTCCACAAGATAT
ATAAAGCCAAGAAATCGAAATACTTTCAAGTTACGGTAAGCATATGATAGTCCATTTTAAAACATAATTT
TAAAACTGCAAACTACCCAAGAAATTATTACTTTCTACGTCACGTATTTTGTACTAATATCTTTGTGTTT
ACAGTCAAATTAATTCTAATTATCTCTCTAACAGCCTTGTATCGTATATGCAAATATGAAGGAATCATGG
GAAATAGGCCCTCGAATTCTAGATCTTGAGACAAATGGCAGTATTCATCCACAATTTTAAAAGAAAAGGG
GGGATTGGGGGGTACAGTGCAGGGGAAAGAATAGTAGACATAATAGCAACAGACATACAAACTAAAGAAT
TACAAAAACAAATTACAAAAATTCAAAATTTTCGGGTTTATTACAGGGACAGCAGAGATCCACTTTGGCG
CCGGCTCGAGATTTAAATCCTGCAGGCGAGGGGG
